Addgene plasmid #233826: pRO276
Purpose: MoClo-YTK; type3A; Activation domains; NLS-VP48-2XOaf1
Depositing lab: Jeff Hasty. Depositing organization: University of California, San Diego (UCSD). Publication: A Standardized Set of MoClo-Compatible Inducible Promoter Systems for Tunable Gene Expression in Yeast. O'Laughlin R, Tran Q, Lezia A, Ngamkanjanarat W, Emmanuele P, Hao N, Hasty J. ACS Synth Biol. 2024 Jan 19;13(1):85-102. doi: 10.1021/acssynbio.3c00184. Epub 2023 Dec 11. PubMed 38079574.
Backbone
  Vector backbone: pYTK001
  Vector type: Yeast Expression
Growth in bacteria
  Bacterial resistance: Chloramphenicol, 25 μg/mL
  Growth temperature: 37°C
  Growth strain: DH5alpha
  Copy number: High Copy
Gene/Insert
  Gene/Insert name: NLS-VP48-2XOaf1
  Species: S. cerevisiae (budding yeast)
  Cloning method: Golden Gate
Terms and licenses: Academic/Nonprofit Terms; Industry Terms: Not Available to Industry
How to cite: pRO276 was a gift from Jeff Hasty (Addgene plasmid # 233826 ; http://n2t.net/addgene:233826 ; RRID:Addgene_233826)
