[The description below was written by a language model from this plasmid's Addgene catalogue record and pLannotate feature annotations shown in this document.]
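Description:
pRO276 is a part plasmid from a MoClo Yeast Toolkit (YTK)-compatible collection, built in the pYTK001 part entry backbone by Golden Gate cloning. It is a small plasmid of about 2 kb that is a storage and assembly vector rather than a functional yeast expression construct on its own. It is propagated in E. coli through a high-copy ColE1/pUC-type origin and selected with chloramphenicol through the cat gene, which is driven by its native cat promoter and followed by a lambda t0 terminator. The annotated features include no yeast origin, yeast selection marker, promoter or terminator. This fits its role as a single-part donor, with those elements coming from other toolkit parts during multi-part assembly.

The payload is a type 3A part, the N-terminal portion of a split coding sequence position in the YTK scheme, so it is meant to be fused in frame to a downstream type 3B part. It encodes NLS-VP48-2XOaf1: a nuclear localization signal, a VP48 module, and two copies of a sequence from the S. cerevisiae transcription factor Oaf1. The record classes the part under activation domains. VP48 conventionally denotes tandem repeats of the minimal activation motif of herpes simplex virus VP16. The automated annotation picked up only one short VP16 activation domain fragment and did not annotate the NLS, the Oaf1 repeats or the flanking Golden Gate sites, so the insert's exact boundaries and composition cannot be read from the feature table. The part belongs to a standardized set of inducible promoter systems for tunable gene expression in yeast. There it would probably be joined to a DNA-binding or ligand-responsive domain to build synthetic transcriptional activators, though the record does not name a specific partner.
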