Features (pLannotate 1.2.2; 5 found; start..end, strand, type, name):
     46..65      +  CDS            VP16 AD (fragment): transcriptional activation domain of herpes simplex virus protein VP16 (Triezenberg et al., 1988; Cousens et al., 1989); UL48
    350..384     -  terminator     lambda t0 terminator: minimal transcription terminator from phage lambda (Scholtissek and Grosse, 1987)
    458..1114    -  CDS            cat: CAT_ECOLX - Experimental evidence at protein level: Swiss-Prot protein existence level 1. This enzyme is an effector of chloramphenicol resistance in bacteria. From Escherichia coli. This protein is used as a marker in many commonly used cloning vectors, such as pACYC184.
   1115..1212    -  promoter       cat promoter: promoter of the E. coli cat gene encoding chloramphenicol acetyltransferase
   1296..1884    +  rep_origin     ori: high-copy-number ColE1/pMB1/pBR322/pUC origin of replication
>Addgene plasmid #233826 | pRO276 | addgene full sequence | sequence record 468710 | Addgene NGS Result
AGGTCTCATATGCCCAAGAAGAAGCGTAAAGTGCCGGCGGATGCTCTAGACGATTTCGATCTGGATATGC
TACCAGCCGATGCACTTGACGATTTCGACTTAGACATGCTTCCGGCCGACGCTCTAGATGACTTCGACTT
AGATATGCTCGGTTCCGGCGCGAACAATACACCATTTCCGGGATATTTTGGGGGCCTTGATTTATTCGAC
TACGACTTCCTTTTCGGCAACGACTTTGCTGGCTCAGGTGCGAATAATACTCCTTTTCCAGGTTATTTTG
GAGGTTTGGATTTATTTGATTATGACTTTTTGTTTGGCAATGACTTTGCTGGTTCTTGAGACCAGACCAA
TAAAAAACGCCCGGCGGCAACCGAGCGTTCTGAACAAATCCAGATGGAGTTCTGAGGTCATTACTGGATC
TATCAACAGGAGTCCAAGCGAGCTCGATATCAAATTACGCCCCGCCCTGCCACTCATCGCAGTACTGTTG
TAATTCATTAAGCATTCTGCCGACATGGAAGCCATCACAAACGGCATGATGAACCTGAATCGCCAGCGGC
ATCAGCACCTTGTCGCCTTGCGTATAATATTTGCCCATGGTGAAAACGGGGGCGAAGAAGTTGTCCATAT
TGGCCACGTTTAAATCAAAACTGGTGAAACTCACCCAGGGATTGGCTGAAACGAAAAACATATTCTCAAT
AAACCCTTTAGGGAAATAGGCCAGGTTTTCACCGTAACACGCCACATCTTGCGAATATATGTGTAGAAAC
TGCCGGAAATCGTCGTGGTATTCACTCCAGAGCGATGAAAACGTTTCAGTTTGCTCATGGAAAACGGTGT
AACAAGGGTGAACACTATCCCATATCACCAGCTCACCGTCTTTCATTGCCATACGAAATTCCGGATGAGC
ATTCATCAGGCGGGCAAGAATGTGAATAAAGGCCGGATAAAACTTGTGCTTATTTTTCTTTACGGTCTTT
AAAAAGGCCGTAATATCCAGCTGAACGGTCTGGTTATAGGTACATTGAGCAACTGACTGAAATGCCTCAA
AATGTTCTTTACGATGCCATTGGGATATATCAACGGTGGTATATCCAGTGATTTTTTTCTCCATTTTAGC
TTCCTTAGCTCCTGAAAATCTCGATAACTCAAAAAATACGCCCGGTAGTGATCTTATTTCATTATGGTGA
AAGTTGGAACCTCTTACGTGCCCGATCAATCATGACCAAAATCCCTTAACGTGAGTTTTCGTTCCACTGA
GCGTCAGACCCCGTAGAAAAGATCAAAGGATCTTCTTGAGATCCTTTTTTTCTGCGCGTAATCTGCTGCT
TGCAAACAAAAAAACCACCGCTACCAGCGGTGGTTTGTTTGCCGGATCAAGAGCTACCAACTCTTTTTCC
GAAGGTAACTGGCTTCAGCAGAGCGCAGATACCAAATACTGTTCTTCTAGTGTAGCCGTAGTTAGGCCAC
CACTTCAAGAACTCTGTAGCACCGCCTACATACCTCGCTCTGCTAATCCTGTTACCAGTGGCTGCTGCCA
GTGGCGATAAGTCGTGTCTTACCGGGTTGGACTCAAGACGATAGTTACCGGATAAGGCGCAGCGGTCGGG
CTGAACGGGGGGTTCGTGCACACAGCCCAGCTTGGAGCGAACGACCTACACCGAACTGAGATACCTACAG
CGTGAGCTATGAGAAAGCGCCACGCTTCCCGAAGGGAGAAAGGCGGACAGGTATCCGGTAAGCGGCAGGG
TCGGAACAGGAGAGCGCACGAGGGAGCTTCCAGGGGGAAACGCCTGGTATCTTTATAGTCCTGTCGGGTT
TCGCCACCTCTGACTTGAGCGTCGATTTTTGTGATGCTCGTCAGGGGGGCGGAGCCTATGGAAAAACGCC
AGCAACGCGGCCTTTTTACGGTTCCTGGCCTTTTGCTGGCCTTTTGCTCACATGTTCTTTCCTGCGTTAT
CCCCTGATTCTGTGGATAACCGTAGCATCGTCTC
